>Addgene plasmid #250473 | pPR-1_19E_LD5T | addgene full sequence | sequence record 498617 | Addgene NGS Result
ACATTGAATTGTTCGATAAGATGCCAGAGAGAGATGTTGTTTCTTGGACCGCAATGATCTCTGGATACGC
ACAGAATGGTAGGATAGATGAAGCACGCGAGTTGTCTTCACGAAGTGGCTCTTCAGTGGACGAAAGGGCC
TCGTGATACGCCTATTTTTATAGGTTAATGTCATGATAATAATGGTTTCTTAGACGTCAGGTGGCACTTT
TCGGGGAAATGTGCGCGGAACCCCTATTTGTTTATTTTTCTAAATACATTCAAATATGTATCCGCTCATG
AGACAATAACCCTGATAAATGCTTCAATAATATTGAAAAAGGAAGAGTATGGCTAAAATGAGAATATCAC
CGGAATTGAAAAAACTGATCGAAAAATACCGCTGCGTAAAAGATACGGAAGGAATGTCTCCTGCTAAGGT
ATATAAGCTGGTGGGAGAAAATGAAAACCTATATTTAAAAATGACGGACAGCCGGTATAAAGGGACCACC
TATGATGTGGAACGGGAAAAGGACATGATGCTATGGCTGGAAGGAAAGCTGCCTGTTCCAAAGGTCCTGC
ACTTTGAACGGCATGATGGCTGGAGCAATCTGCTCATGAGTGAGGCCGATGGCGTCCTTTGCTCGGAAGA
GTATGAAGATGAACAAAGCCCTGAAAAGATTATCGAGCTGTATGCGGAGTGCATCAGGCTCTTTCACTCC
ATCGACATATCGGATTGTCCCTATACGAATAGCTTAGACAGCCGCTTAGCCGAATTGGATTACTTACTGA
ATAACGATCTGGCCGATGTGGATTGCGAAAACTGGGAAGAGGACACTCCATTTAAAGATCCGCGCGAGCT
GTATGATTTTTTAAAGACGGAAAAGCCCGAAGAGGAACTTGTCTTTTCCCACGGCGACCTGGGAGACAGC
AACATCTTTGTGAAAGATGGCAAAGTAAGTGGCTTTATTGATCTTGGGAGAAGCGGCAGGGCGGACAAGT
GGTATGACATTGCCTTCTGCGTCCGGTCGCTCAGGGAGGATATCGGGGAAGAACAGTATGTCGAGCTATT
TTTTGACTTACTGGGGATCAAGCCTGATTGGGAGAAAATAAAATATTATATTTTACTGGATGAATTGTTT
TAGCTGTCAGACCAAGTTTACTCATATATACTTTAGATTGATTTAAAACTTCATTTTTAATTTAAAAGGA
TCTAGGTGAAGATCCTTTTTGATAATCTCATGACCAAAATCCCTTAACGTGAGTTTTCGTTCCACTGAGC
GTCAGACCCCGTAGAAAAGATCAAAGGATCTTCTTGAGATCCTTTTTTTCTGCGCGTAATCTGCTGCTTG
CAAACAAAAAAACCACCGCTACCAGCGGTGGTTTGTTTGCCGGATCAAGAGCTACCAACTCTTTTTCCGA
AGGTAACTGGCTTCAGCAGAGCGCAGATACCAAATACTGTTCTTCTAGTGTAGCCGTAGTTAGGCCACCA
CTTCAAGAACTCTGTAGCACCGCCTACATACCTCGCTCTGCTAATCCTGTTACCAGTGGCTGCTGCCAGT
GGCGATAAGTCGTGTCTTACCGGGTTGGACTCAAGACGATAGTTACCGGATAAGGCGCAGCGGTCGGGCT
GAACGGGGGGTTCGTGCACACAGCCCAGCTTGGAGCGAACGACCTACACCGAACTGAGATACCTACAGCG
TGAGCTATGAGAAAGCGCCACGCTTCCCGAAGGGAGAAAGGCGGACAGGTATCCGGTAAGCGGCAGGGTC
GGAACAGGAGAGCGCACGAGGGAGCTTCCAGGGGGAAACGCCTGGTATCTTTATAGTCCTGTCGGGTTTC
GCCACCTCTGACTTGAGCGTCGATTTTTGTGATGCTCGTCAGGGGGGCGGAGCCTATGGAAAAACGCCAG
CAACGCGGCCTTTTTACGGTTCCTGGCCTTTTGCTGGCCTTTTGCTCACATGTTCTTTCCTGCGTTATCC
CCTGATTCTGTGGATAACCGTATTACCGCCTTTGAGTGAGCTGATACCGCTCGCCGCAGCCGAACGACCG
AGCGCAGCGAGTCAGTGAGCGAGGAAGCGGAAGAGCGCCCAATACGCAAACCGCCTCTCCCCGCGCGTTG
GCCGATTCATTAATCACTCTGTGAAG
Features (pLannotate 1.2.2; 5 found; start..end, strand, type, name):
     12..113     +  CDS            PCMP-E50 (fragment): PP192_ARATH - Experimental evidence at transcript level: Swiss-Prot protein existence level 2. From Arabidopsis thaliana (Mouse-ear cress).
    224..328     +  promoter       AmpR promoter: bla
    329..1123    +  CDS            KanR: aminoglycoside phosphotransferase; aphA-3; confers resistance to kanamycin
   1294..1882    +  rep_origin     ori: high-copy-number ColE1/pMB1/pBR322/pUC origin of replication
   2065..2114    +  CDS            lacI (fragment): lac repressor; lacI; The lac repressor binds to the lac operator to inhibit transcription in E. coli. This inhibition can be relieved by adding lactose or isopropyl-β-D-thiogalactopyranoside (IPTG).
