[The description below was written by a language model from this plasmid's Addgene catalogue record and pLannotate feature annotations shown in this document.]
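Description:
pPR-1_19E_LD5T is a small (about 2.1 kb) synthetic-biology part plasmid built on the pAGM1311 MoClo backbone. It is one of the 42 modules that make up the GRASP kit for Golden Gate assembly of synthetic pentatricopeptide repeat (sPPR) RNA-binding proteins. It is propagated in E. coli as a high-copy plasmid through a ColE1/pUC-type origin. Selection is with kanamycin, conferred by an aminoglycoside phosphotransferase gene driven by the bla (AmpR) promoter. A short annotated lacI fragment appears to be a backbone remnant rather than a functional repressor gene.

The payload is the synthetic insert 19E_LD5T, a short coding module. The automated annotation picks it up as a roughly 100 nt stretch resembling a fragment of an Arabidopsis thaliana E-subgroup PPR protein, which fits a PPR-derived design. No promoter, terminator or tag is annotated around the insert, so the plasmid serves as a donor of a coding fragment rather than an expression construct. The record does not explain the module name, so the motif types, the position in the array and the nucleotide specificity it encodes are not stated, although the catalogue purpose places it among modules for sPPR proteins intended for RNA editing.

In use, modules from the library are combined by Golden Gate/MoClo cloning to build sPPR proteins with 9, 14 or 19 motifs. Each protein is designed to recognise an RNA sequence of matching length, so in principle any target sequence can be addressed by choosing the appropriate modules. This plasmid supplies one such building block.
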