Addgene plasmid #250473: pPR-1_19E_LD5T
Purpose: GRASP module to assemble sPPR proteins for RNA editing: module 19E_LD5T
Depositing lab: Ian Small. Depositing organization: University of Western Australia. Publication: GRASP: a modular toolkit for building synthetic pentatricopeptide repeat RNA-binding proteins. Dennis M, Low SY, Viljoen A, Pullakhandam A, Colas des Francs-Small C, Campbell-Clause L, Bond CS, Small I, Kwok van der Giezen FM. Nucleic Acids Res. 2025 Oct 28;53(20):gkaf1169. doi: 10.1093/nar/gkaf1169. PubMed 41224122.
Backbone
  Vector backbone: pAGM1311
  Backbone manufacturer: Sylvestre Marillonnet
  Vector type: Synthetic Biology
Growth in bacteria
  Bacterial resistance: Kanamycin, 50 μg/mL
  Growth temperature: 37°C
  Growth strain: DH5alpha
  Copy number: High Copy
Gene/Insert
  Gene/Insert name: 19E_LD5T
  Species: Synthetic
  Cloning method: Golden Gate
Terms and licenses: Academic/Nonprofit Terms; Industry Terms: Not Available to Industry
Depositor comments: GRASP kit for MoClo assembly of sPPR proteins is a library of 42 plasmids which can be combined to assemble sPPR proteins with 9, 14, or 19 motifs to target any RNA sequence of the same length. See the original publication for more information, and find code for analysis and script for GRASP assembly at https://github.com/farleykvdg/GRASP.
How to cite: pPR-1_19E_LD5T was a gift from Ian Small (Addgene plasmid # 250473 ; http://n2t.net/addgene:250473 ; RRID:Addgene_250473)
