>Addgene plasmid #250473 | pPR-1_19E_LD5T | depositor partial sequence | sequence record 494211 | 19E_LD5T
TGAATTGTTCGATAAGATGCCAGAGAGAGATGTTGTTTCTTGGACCGCAATGATCTCTGGATACGCACAG
AATGGTAGGATAGATGAAGCACG
